Addgene plasmid #68243: pDGB1omega2_SF (GB0466)
Purpose: Twister plasmid to swap inserts from an omega1 or omega1R vector to any alpha level vector
Depositing lab: Diego Orzaez. Depositing organization: Agencia Estatal Consejo Superior de Investigaciones Científicas, M.P. Publication: GoldenBraid 2.0: a comprehensive DNA assembly framework for plant synthetic biology. Sarrion-Perdigones A, Vazquez-Vilar M, Palaci J, Castelijns B, Forment J, Ziarsolo P, Blanca J, Granell A, Orzaez D. Plant Physiol. 2013 Jul;162(3):1618-31. 10.1104/pp.113.217661 PubMed 23669743.
Backbone
  Vector backbone: pDGB1_omega2
  Backbone manufacturer: self-made; derived from pGreenII generated at the JIC
  Vector type: Synthetic Biology ; Unspecified
Growth in bacteria
  Bacterial resistance: Spectinomycin, 50 μg/mL
  Growth temperature: 37°C
  Growth strain: DH5alpha
  Copy number: High Copy
Gene/Insert
  Gene/Insert name: Solanum lycopersicum intergenic region
  Insert size (bp): 150
  Mutation: BsaI and BsmBI sites removed
  Cloning method: Restriction Enzyme; 5′ cloning site BsmBI (destroyed during cloning); 3′ cloning site BsmBI (destroyed during cloning)
  Sequencing primers: 5′ caacctctcgggcttctgga
Terms and licenses: Academic/Nonprofit Terms; Industry Terms: Not Available to Industry
Depositor comments: insert can be released with BsaI
How to cite: pDGB1omega2_SF (GB0466) was a gift from Diego Orzaez (Addgene plasmid # 68243 ; http://n2t.net/addgene:68243 ; RRID:Addgene_68243)
