[The description below was written by a language model from this plasmid's Addgene catalogue record and pLannotate feature annotations shown in this document.]
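Description:
pDGB1omega2_SF (GB0466) is a small (about 3.1 kb) "twister" plasmid from the GoldenBraid 2.0 DNA assembly system for plant synthetic biology. It is built on the pDGB1_omega2 destination vector, a self-made binary backbone derived from pGreenII. The feature table shows the elements expected of such a backbone. A high-copy ColE1/pUC-type origin supports propagation in E. coli, and a pSa origin is the Agrobacterium replicon in pGreen-type vectors, which generally depend on replication functions supplied from a helper plasmid. Nopaline C58 right and (truncated) left T-DNA border repeats define the transferable region. Selection is by spectinomycin through the aadA gene, which is typical of omega-level GoldenBraid vectors. Nearby annotated fragments of a gentamicin acetyltransferase gene, a class 1 integron Pc promoter and a Tn903-related sequence appear to be remnants of the resistance cassette's origin rather than functional parts.

The insert is a 150 bp intergenic region from Solanum lycopersicum, domesticated by removing internal BsaI and BsmBI sites. The automated annotation does not pick it up as a feature. It was cloned through BsmBI sites that were destroyed in the process, and the depositor notes that it can be released with BsaI. This short non-coding stuffer fragment carries no promoter, coding sequence or reporter. Its role is purely structural: GoldenBraid assemblies are binary, so pairing this omega2 stuffer with a construct held in an omega1 or omega1R vector allows that construct to be moved into any alpha-level vector without adding a second functional module. This lets iterative assembly continue at the alternate level.
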