Features (pLannotate 1.2.2; 8 found; start..end, strand, type, name):
    172..196     +  misc_feature   RB T-DNA repeat: right border repeat from nopaline C58 T-DNA
    287..875     -  rep_origin     ori: high-copy-number ColE1/pMB1/pBR322/pUC origin of replication
   1049..1837    -  CDS            aadA: S3AD_ECOLX - Experimental evidence at protein level: Swiss-Prot protein existence level 1. Mediates bacterial resistance to the antibiotics streptomycin and spectinomycin. From Escherichia coli.
   1844..1900    -  CDS            GmR (fragment): gentamycin acetyltransferase; aacC1; confers resistance to gentamycin
   2076..2099    -  promoter       Pc promoter (fragment): intI1 (promoter lies within the coding sequence); class 1 integron promoter
   2375..2476    +  CDS            TRA2_ECOLX (fragment): Protein predicted: Swiss-Prot protein existence level 4. Required for transposition of transposon Tn903. From Escherichia coli.
   2481..2916    +  rep_origin     pSa ori: origin of replication from bacterial plasmid pSa
   3043..3065    +  misc_feature   LB T-DNA repeat: left border repeat from nopaline C58 T-DNA (truncated)
>Addgene plasmid #68243 | pDGB1omega2_SF (GB0466) | depositor full sequence | sequence record 128169 | pDGB1omega2_SF (GB0466) sequence 3083 bps
GGAGTCTCAATGGTAACTTTACTCTTTATTTAACCATACATTTTTTTTTATTTTTTTCACTTTGTTCTTC
ATCCACTATTGTTCTTTGTTCATCTTGAACAAAAGCTCCCTCCTTCTTTGTTCTTCATCCACCATTGTTC
TTCATCAATCATTTCGCTTGAGACCGATATCTGACAGGATATATTGGCGGGTAAACTAAGTCGCTGTATG
TGTTTGTTTGAGATCTCATGTGAGCAAAAGGCCAGCAAAAGGCCAGGAACCGTAAAAAGGCCGCGTTGCT
GGCGTTTTTCCATAGGCTCCGCCCCCCTGACGAGCATCACAAAAATCGACGCTCAAGTCAGAGGTGGCGA
AACCCGACAGGACTATAAAGATACCAGGCGTTTCCCCCTGGAAGCTCCCTCGTGCGCTCTCCTGTTCCGA
CCCTGCCGCTTACCGGATACCTGTCCGCCTTTCTCCCTTCGGGAAGCGTGGCGCTTTCTCATAGCTCACG
CTGTAGGTATCTCAGTTCGGTGTAGGTCGTTCGCTCCAAGCTGGGCTGTGTGCACGAACCCCCCGTTCAG
CCCGACCGCTGCGCCTTATCCGGTAACTATCGTCTTGAGTCCAACCCGGTAAGACACGACTTATCGCCAC
TGGCAGCAGCCACTGGTAACAGGATTAGCAGAGCGAGGTATGTAGGCGGTGCTACAGAGTTCTTGAAGTG
GTGGCCTAACTACGGCTACACTAGAAGAACAGTATTTGGTATCTGCGCTCTGCTGAAGCCAGTTACCTTC
GGAAGAAGAGTTGGTAGCTCTTGATCCGGCAAACAAACCACCGCTGGTAGCGGTGGTTTTTTTGTTTGCA
AGCAGCAGATTACGCGCAGAAAAAAAGGATCTCAAGAAGATCCTTTGATCTTTTCTACGGGGTCTGACGC
TCAGTGGAACGAAAACTCACGTTAAGGGATTTTGGTCATGAGATTATCAAAAAGGATCTTCACCTAGATC
CTTTTAAATTAAAAATGAAGTTTTAAATCAATCTAAAGTATATATGTGTAACATTGGTCTAGTGATTATT
TGCCGACTACCTTGGTGATCTCGCCTTTCACGTAGTGGACAAATTCTTCCAACTGATCTGCGCGCGAGGC
CAAGCGATCTTCTTCTTGTCCAAGATAAGCCTGTCTAGCTTCAAGTATGACGGGCTGATACTGGGCCGGC
AGGCGCTCCATTGCCCAGTCGGCAGCGACATCCTTCGGCGCGATTTTGCCGGTTACTGCGCTGTACCAAA
TGCGGGACAACGTAAGCACTACATTTCGCTCATCACCAGCCCAGTCGGGCGGCGAGTTCCATAGCGTTAA
GGTTTCATTTAGCGCCTCAAATAGATCCTGTTCAGGAACCGGATCAAAGAGTTCCTCCGCCGCTGGACCT
ACCAAGGCAACGCTATGTTCTCTTGCTTTTGTCAGCAAGATAGCCAGATCAATGTCGATCGTGGCTGGCT
CGAAGATACCTGCAAGAATGTCATTGCGCTGCCATTCTCCAAATTGCAGTTCGCGCTTAGCTGGATAACG
CCACGGAATGATGTCGTCGTGCACAACAATGGTGACTTCTACAGCGCGGAGAATCTCGCTCTCTCCAGGG
GAAGCCGAAGTTTCCAAAAGGTCGTTGATCAAAGCTCGCCGCGTTGTTTCATCAAGCCTTACGGTCACCG
TAACCAGCAAATCAATATCACTGTGTGGCTTCAGGCCGCCATCCACTGCGGAGCCGTACAAATGTACGGC
CAGCAACGTCGGTTCGAGATGGCGCTCGATGACGCCAACTACCTCTGATAGTTGAGTCGATACTTCGGCG
ATCACCGCTTCCCTCATGATGTTTAACTTTGTTTTAGGGCGACTGCCCTGCTGCGTAACATCGTTGCTGC
TCCATAACATCAAACATCGACCCACGGCGTAACGCGCTTGCTGCTTGGATGCCCGAGGCATAGACTGTAC
CCCAAAAAAACAGTCATAACAAGCCATGAAAACCGCCACTGCGCCGTTACCACCGCTGCGTTCGGTCAAG
GTTCTGGACCAGTTGCGTGAGCGCATACGCTACTTGCATTACAGCTTACGAACCGAACAGGCTTATGTCC
ACTGGGTTCGTGCCTTCATCCGTTTCCACGGTGTGCGTCACCCGGCAACCTTGGGCAGCAGCGAAGTCGA
GGCATTTCTGTCCTGGCTGGAACACCCCTTGTATTACTGTTTATGTAAGCAGACAGTTTTATTGTTCATG
ATGATATATTTTTATCTTGTGCAATGTAACATCAGAGATTTTGAGACACAACGTGGCTTTGTTGAATAAA
TCGAACTTTTGCTGAGTTGAAGGATCAGATCACGCATCTTCCCGACAACGCAGACCGTTCCGTGGCAAAG
CAAAAGTTCAAAATCACCAACTGGTCCACCTACAACAAAGCTCTCATCAACCGTGGCTCCCTCACTTTCT
GGCTGGATGATGGGGCGATTCAGGCGATCCCCATCCAACAGCCCGCCGTCGAGCGGGCTTTTTTATCCCC
GGAAGCCTGTGGATAGAGGGTAGTTATCCACGTGAAACCGCTAATGCCCCGCAAAGCCTTGATTCACGGG
GCTTTCCGGCCCGCTCCAAAAACTATCCACGTGAAATCGCTAATCAGGGTACGTGAAATCGCTAATCGGA
GTACGTGAAATCGCTAATAAGGTCACGTGAAATCGCTAATCAAAAAGGCACGTGAGAACGCTAATAGCCC
TTTCAGATCAACAGCTTGCAAACACCCCTCGCTCCGGCAAGTAGTTACAGCAAGTAGTATGTTCAATTAG
CTTTTCAATTATGAATATATATATCAATTATTGGTCGCCCTTGGCTTGTGGACAATGCGCTACGCGCACC
GGCTCCGCCCGTGGACAACCGCAAGCGGTTGCCCACCGTCGAGCGCCTTTGCCCACAACCCGGCGGCCGG
CCGCAACAGATCGTTTTATAAATTTTTTTTTTTGAAAAAGAAAAAGCCCGAAAGGCGGCAACCTCTCGGG
CTTCTGGATTTCCGATCCCCGGAATTAGATCTTGGCAGGATATATTGTGGTGTAACGATATCGGTCTCAG
TCA
