>Addgene plasmid #68243 | pDGB1omega2_SF (GB0466) | addgene partial sequence | sequence record 126274 | ASK-FN2 5'-CGGCCTTTTTACGGTTCCTG-3'
ATCTCAAACAAACACATACAGCGACTTAGTTTACCCGCCAATATATCCTGTCAGATATCGGTCTCAAGCG
AAATGATTGATGAAGAACAATGGTGGATGAAGAACAAAGAAGGAGGGAGCTTTTGTTCAAGATGAACAAA
GAACAATAGTGGATGAAGAACAAAGTGAAAAAAATAAAAAAAAATGTATGGTTAAATAAAGAGTAAAGTT
ACCATTGAGACTCCTGACTGAGACCGATATCGTTACACCACAATATATCCTGCCAAGATCTAATTCCGGG
GATCGGAAATCCAGAAGCCCGAGAGGTTGCCGCCTTTCGGGCTTTTTCTTTTTCAAAAAAAAAAATTTAT
AAAACGATCTGTTGCGGCCGGCCGCCGGGTTGTGGGCAAAGGCGCTCGACGGTGGGCAACCGCTTGCGGT
TGTCCACGGGCGGAGCCGGTGCGCGTAGCGCATTGTCCACAAGCCAAGGGCGACCAATAATTGATATATA
TATTCATAATTGAAAAGCTAATTGAACATACTACTTGCTGTAACTACTTGCCGGAGCGAGGGGTGTTTGC
AAGCTGTTGATCTGAAAGGGCTATTAGCGTTCTCACGTGCCTTTTTGATTAGCGATTTCACGTGACCTTA
TTAGCGATTTCACGTACTCCGATTAGCGATTTCACGTACCCTGATTAGCGATTTCACGTGGATAGTTTTT
GGAGCGGGCCGGAAAGCCCCGTGAATCAAGGCTTTGCGGGGCATTAGCGGTTTCACGTGGATAACTACCC
TCTATCCACAGGCTTCCGGGGATAAAAAAGCCCGCTCGACGGCGGGCTGTTGGATGGGGATCGCCTGAAT
CGCCCCATCATCCAGCCAGAAAGTGAGGGA
