>Addgene plasmid #68243 | pDGB1omega2_SF (GB0466) | addgene partial sequence | sequence record 126278 | pSa-ori-F 5'-gcttgtggacaatgcgctac-3'
GTGCGATAATCATGGTCATAGCATGATTTCCATGGTGCTGAAATTGCTTATCCGCTCACAATTCCACAGC
AACATACGAANCCGGAANCATAAANTGNANAGCCTGTGGTGCCTANTGACTGANCTAACTCNCNTTANNT
GNGTTGCTGCTCACTGCCCGCTTTCCANTCGGGAAACCTGTCGTGCCANCTGCANTAATGNATCGNCCAA
CNCNNNNGGAGANGCGGTTTGCGTATTGGGCGCTCTTCCGCTTCCTCGCTCACTGACTCACTGCGCTCGG
TCNTTCGGCTGCGGCGAGNGNTATCAGCTCACTCAAAGGCGGTAATACGGTTATCCACAGAATCAAGGNA
TAACGCAGGANAGAACATGTNAGCAAGAGGNCAGCAAAAANCCAGGAACCGTAAAAAGGCCGCGTTGCTG
GCGTTTTTCCATAGGCGCCGCCCNNATGACGANCATCACAAAAATCGAC
